>Addgene plasmid #246356 | EF1a-VP16-ZF37-2A-TagBFP-BGH_pKG3223 | addgene full sequence | sequence record 492425 | Addgene NGS Result
CCTACATACCTCGCTCTGCTAATCCTGTTACCAGTGGCTGCTGCCAGTGGCGATAAGTCGTGTCTTACCG
GGTTGGACTCAAGACGATAGTTACCGGATAAGGCGCAGCGTCGGGCTGAACGGGGGGTTCGTGCACACAG
CCCAGCTTGGAGCGAACGACCTACACCGAACTGAGATACCTACAGCGTGAGCTATGAGAAAGCGCCACGC
TTCCCGAAGGGAGAAAGGCGGACAGGTATCCGGTAAGCGGCAGGGTCGGAACAGGAGAGCGCACGAGGGA
GCTTCCAGGGGGAAACGCCTGGTATCTTTATAGTCCTGTCGGGTTTCGCCACCTCTGACTTGAGCGTCGA
TTTTTGTGATGCTCGTCAGGGGGGCGGAGCCTATGGAAAAACGCCAGCAACGCGGCCTTTTTACGGTTCC
TGGCCTTTTGCTGGCCTTTTGCTCACATGTTCTTTCCTGCGTTATCCCCTGATTCTGTGGATAACCGTAT
TACCGCTAGCATGGATCTCGGGGACGTCTAACTACTAAGCGAGAGTAGGGAACTGCCAGGCATCAAATAA
AACGAAAGGCTCAGTCGGAAGACTGGGCCTTTCGTTTTATCTGTTGTTTGTCGGTGAACGCTCTCCTGAG
TAGGACAAATCCGCCGGGAGCGGATTTGAACGTTGTGAAGCAACGGCCCGGAGGGTGGCGGGCAGGACGC
CCGCCATAAACTGCCAGGCATCAAACTAAGCAGAAGGCCATCCTGACGGATGGCCTTTTTGCTTTCTACA
AACTCTTCCTGTTAGTTAGTTACTTAAGCTCGGGCCCACCTGCAGTCTACTTACTGCTCCGGTGCCCGTC
AGTGGGCAGAGCGCACATCGCCCACAGTCCCCGAGAAGTTGGGGGGAGGGGTCGGCAATTGAACCGGTGC
CTAGAGAAGGTGGCGCGGGGTAAACTGGGAAAGTGATGTCGTGTACTGGCTCCGCCTTTTTCCCGAGGGT
GGGGGAGAACCGTATATAAGTGCAGTAGTCGCCGTGAACGTTCTTTTTCGCAACGGGTTTGCCGCCAGAA
CACAGGTAAGTGCCGTGTGTGGTTCCCGCGGGCCTGGCCTCTTTACGGGTTATGGCCCTTGCGTGCCTTG
AATTACTTCCACGCCCCTGGCTGCAGTACGTGATTCTTGATCCCGAGCTTCGGGTTGGAAGTGGGTGGGA
GAGTTCGAGGCCTTGCGCTTAAGGAGCCCCTTCGCCTCGTGCTTGAGTTGAGGCCTGGCTTGGGCGCTGG
GGCCGCCGCGTGCGAATCTGGTGGCACCTTCGCGCCTGTCTCGCTGCTTTCGATAAGTCTCTAGCCATTT
AAAATTTTTGATGACCTGCTGCGACGCTTTTTTTCTGGCAAGATAGTCTTGTAAATGCGGGCCAAGATCT
GCACACTGGTATTTCGGTTTTTGGGGCCGCGGGCGGCGACGGGGCCCGTGCGTCCCAGCGCACATGTTCG
GCGAGGCGGGGCCTGCGAGCGCGGCCACCGAGAATCGGACGGGGGTAGTCTCAAGCTGGCCGGCCTGCTC
TGGTGCCTGGCCTCGCGCCGCCGTGTATCGCCCCGCCCTGGGCGGCAAGGCTGGCCCGGTCGGCACCAGT
TGCGTGAGCGGAAAGATGGCCGCTTCCCGGCCCTGCTGCAGGGAGCTCAAAATGGAGGACGCGGCGCTCG
GGAGAGCGGGCGGGTGAGTCACCCACACAAAGGAAAAGGGCCTTTCCGTCCTCAGCCGTCGCTTCATGTG
ACTCCACGGAGTACCGGGCGCCGTCCAGGCACCTCGATTAGTTCTCGAGCTTTTGGAGTACGTCGTCTTT
AGGTTGGGGGGAGGGGTTTTATGCGATGGAGTTTCCCCACACTGAGTGGGTGGAGACTGAAGTTAGGCCA
GCTTGGCACTTGATGTAATTCTCCTTGGAATTTGCCCTTTTTGAGTTTGGATCTTGGTTCATTCTCAAGC
CTCAGACAGTGGTTCAAAGTTTTTTTCTTCCATTTCAGGTGTCGTGAGAGCTCGTTTAGTGAACCGTCAG
ATCGCCTGGAGACGCCATCCACGCTGTAATGAGCCACCGCCACCATGGATTATAAGGATCACGATGGCGA
CTACAAGGACCACGATATTGACTACAAAGACGATGACGATAAAATGGCTCCTAAGAAAAAGCGCAAAGTC
GGTATCCATGGCGTTCCCGTCGACGGTGGACTGCAGGCCCCACCAACCGATGTTTCTTTAGGTGATGAGT
TACATTTGGACGGTGAGGACGTAGCTATGGCACATGCAGATGCCTTAGACGATTTTGACTTGGATATGTT
AGGAGATGGAGATTCACCAGGACCTGGTTTCACACCACACGATTCAGCTCCATACGGTGCTTTGGACATG
GCCGATTTCGAATTTGAACAGATGTTTACTGATGCCTTGGGTATAGACGAATACGGTGGTGGAGCTAGAC
CCGGGGAGCGCCCCTTCCAGTGTCGCATTTGCATGCGGAACTTTTCGAGAAATTTCATTTTGCAAAGACA
TACCCGTACTCATACCGGTGAAAAACCGTTTCAGTGTCGGATCTGTATGCGAAATTTCTCCGATAGAGCT
AATTTGAGGAGGCATCTGCGTACGCACACCGGCGAGAAGCCATTCCAATGCCGAATATGCATGCGCAACT
TCAGTAGACATGATCAATTGACTAGACACCTAAAAACCCACCTGAGAGGATCTGGAAGCGGAGCTACTAA
CTTCAGCCTGCTGAAGCAGGCTGGAGACGTGGAGGAGAACCCTGGACCTGCACCAGGAAGTATGAGCGAG
CTGATTAAGGAGAACATGCACATGAAGCTGTACATGGAGGGCACCGTGGACAACCATCACTTCAAGTGCA
CATCCGAGGGCGAAGGCAAGCCCTACGAGGGCACCCAGACCATGAGAATCAAGGTGGTCGAGGGCGGCCC
TCTCCCCTTCGCCTTCGACATCCTGGCTACTAGCTTCCTCTACGGCAGCAAGACCTTCATCAACCACACC
CAGGGCATCCCCGACTTCTTCAAGCAGTCCTTCCCTGAGGGCTTCACATGGGAGAGAGTCACCACATACG
AAGACGGGGGCGTGCTGACCGCTACCCAGGACACCAGCCTCCAGGACGGCTGCCTCATCTACAACGTCAA
GATCAGAGGGGTGAACTTCACATCCAACGGCCCTGTGATGCAGAAGAAAACACTCGGCTGGGAGGCCTTC
ACCGAGACGCTGTACCCCGCTGACGGCGGCCTGGAAGGCAGAAACGACATGGCCCTGAAGCTCGTGGGCG
GGAGCCATCTGATCGCAAACATCAAGACCACATATAGATCCAAGAAACCCGCTAAGAACCTCAAGATGCC
TGGCGTCTACTATGTGGACTACAGACTGGAAAGAATCAAGGAGGCCAACAACGAAACGTACGTCGAGCAG
CACGAGGTGGCAGTGGCCAGATACTGCGACCTCCCTAGCAAACTGGGGCACAAGCTTAATTAACAACGTT
GCACCTGTGCCTTCTAGTTGCCAGCCATCTGTTGTTTGCCCCTCCCCCGTGCCTTCCTTGACCCTGGAAG
GTGCCACTCCCACTGTCCTTTCCTAATAAAATGAGGAAATTGCATCGCATTGTCTGAGTAGGTGTCATTC
TATTCTGGGGGGTGGGGTGGGGCAGGACAGCAAGGGGGAGGATTGGGAAGACAATAGCAGGCATGCTGGG
GATGCGGTGGGCTCTATGGCGCTCGCTGACTGCAGGTGCCCGTGTCTCAAAATCTCTGATGTTACATTGC
ACAAGATAAAAATATATCATCATGAACAATAAAACTGTCTGCTTACATAAACAGTAATACAAGGGGTGTT
ATGAGCCATATTCAACGGGAAACGTCGAGGCCGCGATTAAATTCCAACATGGATGCTGATTTATATGGGT
ATAAATGGGCTCGCGATAATGTCGGGCAATCAGGTGCGACAATCTATCGCTTGTATGGGAAGCCCGATGC
GCCAGAGTTGTTTCTGAAACATGGCAAAGGTAGCGTTGCCAATGATGTTACAGATGAGATGGTCAGACTA
AACTGGCTGACGGAATTTATGCCTCTTCCGACCATCAAGCATTTTATCCGTACTCCTGGTGATGCATGGT
TACTCACCACTGCGATCCCCGGAAAAACAGCATTCCAGGTATTAGAAGAATATCCTGATTCAGGTGAAAA
TATTGTTGATGCGCTGGCAGTGTTCCTGCGCCGGTTGCATTCGATTCCTGTTTGTAATTGTCCTTTTAAC
AGCGATCGCGTATTTCGTCTAGCTCAGGCGCAATCACGAATGAATAACGGTTTGGTTGATGCGAGTGATT
TTGATGACGAGCGTAATGGCTGGCCTGTTGAACAAGTCTGGAAAGAAATGCATAAACTTTTGCCATTCTC
ACCGGATTCAGTCGTCACTCATGGTGATTTCTCACTTGATAACCTTATTTTTGACGAGGGGAAATTAATA
GGTTGTATTGATGTTGGACGAGTCGGAATCGCAGACCGATACCAGGATCTTGCCATCCTATGGAACTGCC
TCGGTGAGTTTTCTCCTTCATTACAGAAACGGCTTTTTCAAAAATATGGTATTGATAATCCTGATATGAA
TAAATTGCAGTTTCATTTGATGCTCGATGAGTTTTTCTAATCAGAATTGGTTAATTGGTTGTAACATTAT
TCAGATTGGGCCCCGTTCCACTGAGCGTCAGACCCCGTAGAAAAGATCAAAGGATCTTCTTGAGATCCTT
TTTTTCTGCGCGTAATCTGCTGCTTGCAAACAAAAAAACCACCGCTACCAGCGGTGGTTTGTTTGCCGGA
TCAAGAGCTACCAACTCTTTTTCCGAAGGTAACTGGCTTCAGCAGAGCGCAGATACCAAATACTGTTCTT
CTAGTGTAGCCGTAGTTAGGCCACCACTTCAAGAACTCTGTAGCACCG
Features (pLannotate 1.2.2; 12 found; start..end, strand, type, name):
    557..600     -  terminator     rrnB T1 terminator: Escherichia coli rrnB; transcription terminator T1 from the E. coli rrnB gene
    732..759     +  terminator     rrnB T2 terminator: transcription terminator T2 from the E. coli rrnB gene
    844..1055    +  promoter       EF-1α core promoter: core promoter for human elongation factor EF-1α
   1056..1169    +  intron         EF-1α intron A (fragment): intron upstream of the start codon of human EF-1α
   1795..1998    +  intron         EF-1α intron A: truncated intron upstream of the start codon of human EF-1α
   2007..2041    +  promoter       TRE3GV promoter (fragment): 3rd-generation Tet-responsive promoter that can be activated by binding of Tet-On® 3G, optimized for retroviral and lentiviral vectors
   2120..2143    +  CDS            3xFLAG (fragment): three tandem FLAG® epitope tags
   2207..2440    +  CDS            VP16_HHV11 (fragment): Experimental evidence at protein level: Swiss-Prot protein existence level 1. May play a role in the aggregation of tegument proteins around nucleocapsids during virus morphogenesis. From Human herpesvirus 1 (strain 17) (HHV-1) (Human herpes simplex virus 1).
   2792..3490    +  CDS            TagBFP: TagBFP is a basic (constitutively fluorescent) blue fluorescent protein published in 2008, derived from Entacmaea quadricolor. It is reported to be a very rapidly-maturing monomer with very low acid sensitivity.
   3505..3729    +  polyA_signal   bGH poly(A) signal: bovine growth hormone polyadenylation signal
   3851..4660    +  CDS            KanR: aminoglycoside phosphotransferase; aph(3')-Ia; confers resistance to kanamycin in bacteria or G418 (Geneticin®) in eukaryotes
   4750..389     +  rep_origin     ori (across the origin): high-copy-number ColE1/pMB1/pBR322/pUC origin of replication
