[The description below was written by a language model from this plasmid's Addgene catalogue record and pLannotate feature annotations shown in this document.]
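Description:
EF1a-VP16-ZF37-2A-TagBFP-BGH_pKG3223 is a 4,948 bp mammalian expression plasmid built by Golden Gate assembly in a custom pSHIP backbone and intended for synthetic biology applications. It is propagated in E. coli through a high-copy ColE1/pUC-type origin and selected with kanamycin via an aph(3')-Ia KanR gene. Bacterial rrnB T1 and T2 terminators lie upstream of the mammalian cassette, where they probably insulate it from read-through transcription originating in the backbone.

The payload is a single transcription unit driven by the human EF-1α promoter, annotated as the core promoter followed by intron A sequences, which gives strong constitutive expression in many mammalian cell types. It encodes a synthetic zinc finger activator (ZFa): the herpes simplex virus VP16 transactivation domain fused to the engineered zinc finger DNA-binding domain ZF37. The zinc finger itself was not picked up by the automated annotation, but it presumably occupies the unannotated gap between the VP16 and TagBFP features. A short match to a FLAG epitope upstream of VP16 suggests an N-terminal tag, although only a fragment is annotated. The brief TRE3GV promoter hit just after the intron is likewise a partial match and probably reflects shared leader sequence rather than a Tet-responsive element. A 2A self-cleaving peptide links the activator to TagBFP, so blue fluorescence reports activator expression from the same transcript without fusing the two proteins. The transcript ends at a bovine growth hormone polyadenylation signal.

The plasmid supplies the trans-acting activator for synthetic promoters carrying cognate ZF37 binding sites. The associated work concerns programmable tuning of transgene expression levels, and TagBFP allows activator dosage to be tracked in transfected cells.
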