Addgene plasmid #246356: EF1a-VP16-ZF37-2A-TagBFP-BGH_pKG3223
Purpose: ZFa Plasmid expressing VP16-ZF37-2A-TagBFP from the EF1a promoter
Depositing lab: Kate Galloway. Depositing organization: Massachusetts Institute of Technology. Publication: Programmable promoter editing for precise control of transgene expression. Kabaria SR, Bae Y, Ehmann ME, Lende-Dorn BA, Beitz AM, Peterman EL, Love KS, Ploessl DS, Galloway KE. Nat Biotechnol. 2025 Oct 13. doi: 10.1038/s41587-025-02854-y. PubMed 41083901.
Backbone
  Vector backbone: Galloway Lab pSHIP Backbone
  Backbone manufacturer: Galloway Lab
  Vector type: Mammalian Expression, Synthetic Biology
Growth in bacteria
  Bacterial resistance: Kanamycin, 50 μg/mL
  Growth temperature: 30°C
  Growth strain: NEB Stable
  Copy number: High Copy
Gene/Insert
  Gene/Insert name: VP16-ZF37-2A-TagBFP
  Species: Synthetic
  Mutation: none
  Cloning method: Golden Gate
Resource information
  A portion of this plasmid was derived from a plasmid made by: Addgene #138759
Terms and licenses: Academic/Nonprofit Terms; Industry Terms: Not Available to Industry
Depositor comments: Please visit https://doi.org/10.1101/2024.06.19.599813 for bioRxiv preprint.
How to cite: EF1a-VP16-ZF37-2A-TagBFP-BGH_pKG3223 was a gift from Kate Galloway (Addgene plasmid # 246356 ; http://n2t.net/addgene:246356 ; RRID:Addgene_246356)
